>Addgene plasmid #22416 | pCS2vegf121 | depositor full sequence | sequence record 10305 | Author sequence
CGCCATTCTGCCTGGGGACGTCGGAGCAAGCTTGATTTAGGTGACACTATAGAATACAAGCTACTTGTTC
TTTTTGCAGGATCCACAATCATGAACTTGGTTGTTTATTTGATACAGTTATTTCTCGCGGCTCTCCTCCA
TCTGTCTGCTGTAAAGGCTGCCCACATACCCAAAGAAGGGGGAAAGAGCAAAAATGATGTGATTCCCTTC
ATGGATGTGTATAAAAAGAGTGCGTGCAAGACCCGAGAGCTGCTGGTAGACATCATCCAGGAGTATCCCG
ATGAGATCGAGCACACGTACATCCCGTCCTGTGTGGTTCTCATGCGCTGTGCAGGATGCTGTAATGATGA
GGCGCTCGAATGCGTCCCGACAGAGACACGAAACGTCACTATGGAGGTGCTGCGGGTCAAGCAACGCGTA
TCGCAGCATAATTTTCAGCTGAGTTTCACAGAACACACCAAGTGTGAATGCAGGCCAAAGGCAGAAGTCA
AAGCAAAGAAAGAAAAATGTGAAAAGCCAAGATGATGATCGAGCGAACGCCGGGCAGAACTCTGCATGAA
GGAAGGAACTTAAATAAAAACTTTTTAAACGGCACAGCACTTTCAAAACCTAAGGAAGAACATTCCTTGG
ATGAACTGCAAACACTATCCTAAACGAAACACTAAGTGCAGCTCGAGCCTCTAGAACTATAGTGAGTCGT
ATTACGTAGATCCAGACATGATAAGATACATTGATGAGTTTGGACAAACCACAACTAGAATGCAGTGAAA
AAAATGCTTTATTTGTGAAATTTGTGATGCTATTGCTTTATTTGTAACCATTATAAGCTGCAATAAACAA
GTTAACAACAACAATTGCATTCATTTTATGTTTCAGGTTCAGGGGGAGGTGTGGGAGGTTTTTTAATTCG
CGGCCGCGGCGCCAATGCATTGGGCCCGGTACCCAGCTTTTGTTCCCTTTAGTGAGGGTTAATTGCGCGC
TTGGCGTAATCATGGTCATAGCTGTTTCCTGTGTGAAATTGTTATCCGCTCACAATTCCACACAACATAC
GAGCCGGAAGCATAAAGTGTAAAGCCTGGGGTGCCTAATGAGTGAGCTAACTCACATTAATTGCGTTGCG
CTCACTGCCCGCTTTCCAGTCGGGAAACCTGTCGTGCCAGCTGCATTAATGAATCGGCCAACGCGCGGGG
AGAGGCGGTTTGCGTATTGGGCGCTCTTCCGCTTCCTCGCTCACTGACTCGCTGCGCTCGGTCGTTCGGC
TGCGGCGAGCGGTATCAGCTCACTCAAAGGCGGTAATACGGTTATCCACAGAATCAGGGGATAACGCAGG
AAAGAACATGTGAGCAAAAGGCCAGCAAAAGGCCAGGAACCGTAAAAAGGCCGCGTTGCTGGCGTTTTTC
CATAGGCTCCGCCCCCCTGACGAGCATCACAAAAATCGACGCTCAAGTCAGAGGTGGCGAAACCCGACAG
GACTATAAAGATACCAGGCGTTTCCCCCTGGAAGCTCCCTCGTGCGCTCTCCTGTTCCGACCCTGCCGCT
TACCGGATACCTGTCCGCCTTTCTCCCTTCGGGAAGCGTGGCGCTTTCTCATAGCTCACGCTGTAGGTAT
CTCAGTTCGGTGTAGGTCGTTCGCTCCAAGCTGGGCTGTGTGCACGAACCCCCCGTTCAGCCCGACCGCT
GCGCCTTATCCGGTAACTATCGTCTTGAGTCCAACCCGGTAAGACACGACTTATCGCCACTGGCAGCAGC
CACTGGTAACAGGATTAGCAGAGCGAGGTATGTAGGCGGTGCTACAGAGTTCTTGAAGTGGTGGCCTAAC
TACGGCTACACTAGAAGGACAGTATTTGGTATCTGCGCTCTGCTGAAGCCAGTTACCTTCGGAAAAAGAG
TTGGTAGCTCTTGATCCGGCAAACAAACCACCGCTGGTAGCGGTGGTTTTTTTGTTTGCAAGCAGCAGAT
TACGCGCAGAAAAAAAGGATCTCAAGAAGATCCTTTGATCTTTTCTACGGGGTCTGACGCTCAGTGGAAC
GAAAACTCACGTTAAGGGATTTTGGTCATGAGATTATCAAAAAGGATCTTCACCTAGATCCTTTTAAATT
AAAAATGAAGTTTTAAATCAATCTAAAGTATATATGAGTAAACTTGGTCTGACAGTTACCAATGCTTAAT
CAGTGAGGCACCTATCTCAGCGATCTGTCTATTTCGTTCATCCATAGTTGCCTGACTCCCCGTCGTGTAG
ATAACTACGATACGGGAGGGCTTACCATCTGGCCCCAGTGCTGCAATGATACCGCGAGACCCACGCTCAC
CGGCTCCAGATTTATCAGCAATAAACCAGCCAGCCGGAAGGGCCGAGCGCAGAAGTGGTCCTGCAACTTT
ATCCGCCTCCATCCAGTCTATTAATTGTTGCCGGGAAGCTAGAGTAAGTAGTTCGCCAGTTAATAGTTTG
CGCAACGTTGTTGCCATTGCTACAGGCATCGTGGTGTCACGCTCGTCGTTTGGTATGGCTTCATTCAGCT
CCGGTTCCCAACGATCAAGGCGAGTTACATGATCCCCCATGTTGTGCAAAAAAGCGGTTAGCTCCTTCGG
TCCTCCGATCGTTGTCAGAAGTAAGTTGGCCGCAGTGTTATCACTCATGGTTATGGCAGCACTGCATAAT
TCTCTTACTGTCATGCCATCCGTAAGATGCTTTTCTGTGACTGGTGAGTACTCAACCAAGTCATTCTGAG
AATAGTGTATGCGGCGACCGAGTTGCTCTTGCCCGGCGTCAATACGGGATAATACCGCGCCACATAGCAG
AACTTTAAAAGTGCTCATCATTGGAAAACGTTCTTCGGGGCGAAAACTCTCAAGGATCTTACCGCTGTTG
AGATCCAGTTCGATGTAACCCACTCGTGCACCCAACTGATCTTCAGCATCTTTTACTTTCACCAGCGTTT
CTGGGTGAGCAAAAACAGGAAGGCAAAATGCCGCAAAAAAGGGAATAAGGGCGACACGGAAATGTTGAAT
ACTCATACTCTTCCTTTTTCAATATTATTGAAGCATTTATCAGGGTTATTGTCTCATGAGCGGATACATA
TTTGAATGTATTTAGAAAAATAAACAAATAGGGGTTCCGCGCACATTTCCCCGAAAAGTGCCACCTAAAT
TGTAAGCGTTAATATTTTGTTAAAATTCGCGTTAAATTTTTGTTAAATCAGCTCATTTTTTAACCAATAG
GCCGAAATCGGCAAAATCCCTTATAAATCAAAAGAATAGACCGAGATAGGGT
[37 nt withheld, positions 3273-3309]
AAAGAACGTGGACTCCAACGTCAAAGG
[49 nt withheld, positions 3337-3385]
T
[91 nt withheld, positions 3387-3477]
G
[124 nt withheld, positions 3479-3602]
CCCATTCGCCATTCAGGCTGCGCAACTGTTGGGAAGGGCGATCGGTGCGGGCCTCTTCGCTATTACGCCA
GTCGACCATAGCCAATTCAATATGGCGTATATGGACTCATGCCAATTCAATATGGTGGATCTGGACCTGT
GCCAATTCAATATGGCGTATATGGACTCGTGCCAATTCAATATGGTGGATCTGGACCCCAGCCAATTCAA
TATGGCGGACTTGGCACCATGCCAATTCAATATGGCGGACTTGGCACTGTGCCAACTGGGGAGGGGTCTA
CTTGGCACGGTGCCAAGTTTGAGGAGGGGTCTTGGCCCTGTGCCAAGTCCGCCATATTGAATTGGCATGG
TGCCAATAATGGCGGCCATATTGGCTATATGCCAGGATCAATATATAGGCAATATCCAATATGGCCCTAT
GCCAATATGGCTATTGGCCAGGTTCAATACTATGTATTGGCCCTATGCCATATAGTATTCCATATATGGG
TTTTCCTATTGACGTAGATAGCCCCTCCCAATGGGCGGTCCCATATACCATATATGGGGCTTCCTAATAC
CGCCCATAGCCACTCCCCCATTGACGTCAATGGTCTCTATATATGGTCTTTCCTATTGACGTCATATGGG
CGGTCCTATTGACGTATATGGCGCCTCCCCCATTGACGTCAATTACGGTAAATGGCCCGCCTGGCTCAAT
GCCCATTGACGTCAATAGGACCACCCACCATTGACGTCAATGGGATGGCTCATTGCCCATTCATATCCGT
TCTCACGCCCCCTATTGACGTCAATGACGGTAAATGGCCCACTTGGCAGTACATCAATATCTATTAATAG
TAACTTGGCAAGTACATTACTATTGGAAGGACGCCAGGGTACATTGGCAGTACTCCCATTGACGTCAATG
GCGGTAAATGGCCCGCGATGGCTGCCAAGTACATCCCCATTGACGTCAATGGGGAGGGGCAATGACGCAA
ATGGGCGTTCCATTGACGTAAATGGGCGGTAGGCGTGCCTAATGGGAGGTCTATATAAGCAATGCTCGTT
TAGGGAAC
Features (pLannotate 1.2.2; 15 found; start..end, strand, type, name):
     35..53      +  promoter       SP6 promoter: promoter for bacteriophage SP6 RNA polymerase
     91..552     +  CDS            vegfaa (fragment): VGFAA_DANRE - Also known as vegf, vegfa. Experimental evidence at protein level: Swiss-Prot protein existence level 1. Growth factor active in angiogenesis, vasculogenesis and endothelial cell growth. Induces endothelial cell proliferation, promotes cell migration, inhibits apoptosis, and induces permeabilization of blood vessels. Acts both upstream of kdr and tie1 to stimulate endothelial cell differentiation, and upstream of gata1 to stimulate hematopoietic cell differentiation. From Danio rerio (Zebrafish) (Brachydanio rerio).
    687..704     -  promoter       T7 promoter (fragment): promoter for bacteriophage T7 RNA polymerase
    709..843     -  polyA_signal   SV40 poly(A) signal: SV40 polyadenylation signal
    956..974     -  promoter       T3 promoter: promoter for bacteriophage T3 RNA polymerase
   1019..1035    -  protein_bind   lac operator: The lac repressor binds to the lac operator to inhibit transcription in E. coli. This inhibition can be relieved by adding lactose or isopropyl-β-D-thiogalactopyranoside (IPTG). lac repressor encoded by lacI
   1043..1073    -  promoter       lac promoter: promoter for the E. coli lac operon
   1088..1109    -  protein_bind   CAP binding site: CAP binding activates transcription in the presence of cAMP. E. coli catabolite activator protein
   1122..1214    -  CDS            lacI (fragment): lac repressor; lacI; The lac repressor binds to the lac operator to inhibit transcription in E. coli. This inhibition can be relieved by adding lactose or isopropyl-β-D-thiogalactopyranoside (IPTG).
   1397..1985    -  rep_origin     ori: high-copy-number ColE1/pMB1/pBR322/pUC origin of replication
   2156..3016    -  CDS            AmpR: β-lactamase; bla; confers resistance to ampicillin, carbenicillin, and related antibiotics
   3017..3121    -  promoter       AmpR promoter: bla
   3174..3602    -  rep_origin     f1 ori (sequence partly withheld): f1 bacteriophage origin of replication; arrow indicates direction of (+) strand synthesis
   3607..3673    -  CDS            lacZα (fragment): LacZα fragment of β-galactosidase; lacZ fragment
   3676..4660    +  promoter       CMV IE94 promoter: enhancer/promoter region of simian cytomegalovirus major immediate early transcription unit IE94
