[The description below was written by a language model from this plasmid's Addgene catalogue record and pLannotate feature annotations shown in this document.]
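Description:
pCS2vegf121 is a zebrafish expression plasmid built on the pCS2+ backbone, carrying the coding sequence of zebrafish vegfaa (vegf), the vascular endothelial growth factor A orthologue. The name suggests the shorter 121-type isoform, which fits the roughly 460 nt coding feature annotated as a fragment of the full-length reference protein, although the record does not explicitly define the isoform. The insert was cloned by restriction digestion between BamHI and XhoI sites. The depositor's full sequence is 4,660 nt, consistent with a backbone of about 4 kb plus a small insert. In bacteria the plasmid replicates from a high-copy ColE1/pUC-type origin and is selected with ampicillin through the β-lactamase gene. An f1 origin and remnants of lac region sequences (lac promoter and operator, lacZα and lacI fragments) are also present as backbone carry-over.

The payload follows the standard pCS2+ layout. The simian cytomegalovirus IE94 enhancer/promoter runs across the numbering origin of the circular map into an SP6 promoter, then the vegfaa open reading frame, followed by an SV40 polyadenylation signal. This arrangement supports two modes of use. The CMV IE94 promoter can drive expression directly from plasmid DNA in vertebrate cells or embryos. The SP6 promoter allows in vitro transcription of sense mRNA that retains the SV40 poly(A) signal, suitable for injection into embryos. T7 and T3 promoters lie downstream in the opposite orientation, and the T7 site could in principle yield antisense transcripts. The associated publication concerns sonic hedgehog and Vegf acting upstream of Notch signalling during arterial endothelial differentiation, so the construct is suited to Vegf gain-of-function experiments in zebrafish.
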