Addgene plasmid #22416: pCS2vegf121
Depositing lab: Nathan Lawson. Depositing organization: University of Massachusetts, Worcester. Publication: sonic hedgehog and vascular endothelial growth factor act upstream of the Notch pathway during arterial endothelial differentiation. Lawson ND, Vogel AM, Weinstein BM. Dev Cell. 2002 Jul . 3(1):127-36. 10.1016/S1534-5807(02)00198-3 PubMed 12110173.
Backbone
  Vector backbone: pCS2+
  Backbone size w/o insert (bp): 4000
  Vector type: zebrafish expression
Growth in bacteria
  Bacterial resistance: Ampicillin, 100 μg/mL
  Growth temperature: 37°C
  Growth strain: DH5alpha
  Copy number: Unknown
Gene/Insert
  Gene/Insert name: vegf (alt name: vegfaa)
  Species: D. rerio (zebrafish)
  Entrez Gene: vegfaa (a.k.a. vegf, vegfa, wu:fj82c06)
  Cloning method: Restriction Enzyme; 5′ cloning site BamHI (unknown if destroyed); 3′ cloning site XhoI (unknown if destroyed)
  Sequencing primers: 5′ CMV-F
Terms and licenses: Academic/Nonprofit Terms; Industry Terms: Not Available to Industry
How to cite: pCS2vegf121 was a gift from Nathan Lawson (Addgene plasmid # 22416 ; http://n2t.net/addgene:22416 ; RRID:Addgene_22416)
