>Addgene plasmid #22416 | pCS2vegf121 | addgene partial sequence | sequence record 28656 | 22416 with CMV-F
GCTCGTTTAGGGAACCGCCATTCTGCCTGGGGACGTCGGAGCAAGCTTGATTTAGGTGACACTATAGAAT
ACAAGCTACTTGTTCTTTTTGCAGGATCCACAATCATGAACTTGGTTGTTTATTTGATACAGTTATTTCT
CGCGGCTCTCCTCCATCTGTCTGCTGTAAAGGCTGCCCACATACCCAAAGAAGGGGGAAAGAGCAAAAAT
GATGTGATTCCCTTCATGGATGTGTATAAAAAGAGTGCGTGCAAGACCCGAGAGCTGCTGGTAGACATCA
TCCAGGAGTATCCCGATGAGATCGAGCACACGTACATCCCGTCCTGTGTGGTTCTCATGCGCTGTGCAGG
ATGCTGTAATGATGAGGCGCTCGAATGCGTCCCGACAGAGACACGAAACGTCACTATGGAGGTGCTGCGG
GTCAAGCAACGCGTATCGCAGCATAATTTTCAGCTGAGTTTCACAGAACACACCAAGTGTGAATGCAGGC
CAAAGGCAGAAGTCAAAGCAAAGAAAGAAAAATGTGAAAAGCCAAGATGATGATCGAGCGAACGCCGGGC
AGAACTCTGCATGAAGGAAGGAACTTAAATAAAAACTTTTTAAACGGCACAGCACTTTCAAAACCTAAGG
AAGAACATTCCTTGGATGAACTGCAAACACTATCCTAAACGAAACACTAAGTGCAGCTCGAGCCTCTAGA
ACTATAGTGAGTCGTATTACGTAGATCCAGACATGATAAGATACA
